Addgene plasmid #111487: B6-3
Purpose: Ser-tRNA synthetase
Depositing lab: Cheemeng Tan. Depositing organization: University of California, Davis. Publication: Synthetic microbial consortia enable rapid assembly of pure translation machinery. Villarreal F, Contreras-Llano LE, Chavez M, Ding Y, Fan J, Pan T, Tan C. Nat Chem Biol. 2018 Jan;14(1):29-35. doi: 10.1038/nchembio.2514. Epub 2017 Nov 13. PubMed 29131146.
Backbone
  Vector backbone: pSC101
  Vector type: Bacterial Expression
Growth in bacteria
  Bacterial resistance: Kanamycin, 50 μg/mL
  Growth temperature: 37°C
  Growth strain: DH5alpha
  Copy number: Low Copy
Gene/Insert
  Gene/Insert name: Ser-tRNA synthetase
  GenBank ID: WP_000886683.1
  Tag / fusion protein: 6xHis (C terminal on backbone)
  Cloning method: Gibson Cloning
Terms and licenses: Academic/Nonprofit Terms; Industry Terms: Not Available to Industry
Depositor comments: Gene comes from E.coli.
How to cite: B6-3 was a gift from Cheemeng Tan (Addgene plasmid # 111487 ; http://n2t.net/addgene:111487 ; RRID:Addgene_111487)
