[The description below was written by a language model from this plasmid's Addgene catalogue record and pLannotate feature annotations shown in this document.]
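Description:
B6-3 is a low-copy bacterial expression plasmid of about 5 kb, built on a pSC101 backbone and carrying the Escherichia coli seryl-tRNA synthetase gene (serS). Replication depends on the pSC101 origin together with the plasmid-encoded Rep101 (RepA) initiator protein, which keeps the copy number low. Selection is by kanamycin through the neo/nptII aminoglycoside phosphotransferase gene, which is followed by a lambda t0 terminator. Short annotated fragments of a tetracycline efflux gene and of the Tn5 transposase appear to be non-functional remnants of earlier cloning steps rather than working elements.

The expression cassette follows the familiar pET-style layout: a T7 promoter immediately followed by a lac operator, the strong ribosome binding site from phage T7 gene 10, the serS coding sequence, and a T7 terminator. Transcription therefore needs a host that supplies T7 RNA polymerase. It can be held off by lac repressor and induced with IPTG, although no lacI gene is annotated on the plasmid, so the repressor would have to come from the host. The catalogue entry lists a C-terminal 6xHis tag contributed by the backbone for affinity purification. This tag is not annotated in the feature table, which instead marks a small fragment resembling the SET1 solubility tag just upstream of the terminator. The insert was introduced by Gibson assembly.

SerS charges tRNA(Ser) with serine and also serylates tRNA(Sec). The associated publication concerns using synthetic microbial consortia to assemble purified translation machinery, which suggests that this plasmid serves to produce one His-tagged component of such a reconstituted system.
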