Features (pLannotate 1.2.2; 12 found; start..end, strand, type, name):
    175..193     +  promoter       T7 promoter: promoter for bacteriophage T7 RNA polymerase
    194..218     +  protein_bind   lac operator: The lac repressor binds to the lac operator to inhibit transcription in E. coli. This inhibition can be relieved by adding lactose or isopropyl-β-D-thiogalactopyranoside (IPTG). lac repressor encoded by lacI
    233..255     +  RBS            RBS: efficient ribosome binding site from bacteriophage T7 gene 10 (Olins and Rangwala, 1989)
    268..1554    +  CDS            serS: SYS_ECOLI - Experimental evidence at protein level: Swiss-Prot protein existence level 1. Catalyzes the attachment of serine to tRNA(Ser). Is also able to aminoacylate tRNA(Sec) with serine, to form the misacylated tRNA L- seryl-tRNA(Sec), which will be further converted into selenocysteinyl- tRNA(Sec). From Escherichia coli (strain K12).
   1603..1652    +  CDS            SET1 (fragment): solubility-enhancement tag derived from T7 phage gene 10B
   1660..1707    +  terminator     T7 terminator: transcription terminator for bacteriophage T7 RNA polymerase
   1730..1791    -  CDS            TcR (fragment): tetracycline efflux protein; tet; confers resistance to tetracycline
   2316..3266    -  CDS            Rep101: RepA protein needed for replication with the pSC101 origin; rep101
   3314..3536    -  rep_origin     pSC101 ori: low-copy replication origin that requires the Rep101 protein
   4028..4122    -  terminator     lambda t0 terminator: transcription terminator from phage lambda
   4156..4947    -  CDS            neo: KKA2_KLEPN - Also known as kan, nptII. Experimental evidence at protein level: Swiss-Prot protein existence level 1. Resistance to kanamycin, neomycin, paromomycin, ribostamycin, butirosin and gentamicin B. From Klebsiella pneumoniae.
   4979..95      -  CDS            tnpA (fragment) (across the origin): TN5P_ECOLX - Also known as tnp. Experimental evidence at protein level: Swiss-Prot protein existence level 1. Mediates transposition of transposon Tn5 by a 'cut and paste' mechanism. First, the monomeric transposase binds the 19 bp inverted DNA repeats flanking the transposon. Then, dimerization of the DNA- bound transposase creates a synaptic DNA complex. After nicking of the first DNA strand, excision of the transposon proceeds through a series of intermediates. The transposase then mediates the insertion of the transposon at a new site by strand transfer. The activity of the wild- type tran
>Addgene plasmid #111487 | B6-3 | addgene full sequence | sequence record 213200 | Addgene NGS Result
TCCTTGGCGGCAAGAAAGCCATCCAGTTTACTTTGCAGGGCTTCCCAACCTTACCAGAGGGCGCCCCAGC
TGGCAATTCCGACGTCTAAGAAACCATTATTATCATGACATTAACCTATAAAAATAGGCGTATCACGAGG
CCCTTTCGTCTTCACCTCGATGATCCCGCGAAATTAATACGACTCACTATAGGGGAATTGAGAGCGGATA
ACAATTCCCCTCTAGAAATAATTTTGTTTAACTTTAAGAAGGAGATATACCATGCATCTCGATCCCAATC
TGCTGCGTAATGAGCCAGACGCAGTCGCTGAAAAACTGGCACGCCGGGGCTTTAAGCTGGATGTAGATAA
GCTGGGCGCTCTTGAAGAGCGTCGTAAAGTATTGCAGGTCAAAACGGAAAACCTGCAAGCGGAGCGTAAC
TCCCGATCGAAATCCATTGGCCAGGCGAAAGCGCGCGGGGAAGATATCGAGCCTTTACGTCTGGAAGTGA
ACAAACTGGGCGAAGAGCTGGATGCAGCAAAAGCCGAGCTGGATGCTTTACAGGCTGAAATTCGCGATAT
CGCGCTGACCATCCCTAACCTGCCTGCAGATGAAGTGCCGGTAGGTAAAGACGAAAATGACAACGTTGAA
GTCAGCCGCTGGGGTACCCCGCGTGAGTTTGACTTTGAAGTTCGTGACCACGTGACGCTGGGTGAAATGC
ACTCTGGCCTCGACTTTGCAGCTGCAGTTAAGCTGACTGGTTCCCGCTTTGTGGTAATGAAAGGGCAGAT
TGCTCGCATGCACCGCGCACTGTCGCAGTTTATGCTGGATCTGCATACCGAACAGCATGGCTACAGTGAG
AACTATGTTCCGTACCTGGTTAACCAGGACACGCTGTACGGTACGGGTCAACTGCCGAAATTTGCTGGCG
ATCTGTTCCATACTCGTCCGCTGGAAGAAGAAGCAGACACCAGTAACTATGCGCTGATCCCAACGGCAGA
AGTTCCGCTGACTAACCTGGTGCGCGGTGAAATCATCGATGAAGATGATCTGCCAATTAAGATGACCGCC
CACACCCCATGCTTCCGTTCTGAAGCCGGTTCATATGGTCGTGACACCCGTGGTCTGATCCGTATGCACC
AGTTCGACAAAGTTGAAATGGTGCAGATCGTGCGCCCAGAAGACTCAATGGCGGCGCTGGAAGAGATGAC
TGGTCATGCAGAAAAAGTCCTGCAGTTGCTGGGCCTGCCGTACCGTAAAATCATCCTTTGCACTGGCGAC
ATGGGCTTTGGCGCTTGCAAAACTTACGACCTGGAAGTATGGATCCCGGCACAGAACACCTACCGTGAGA
TCTCTTCCTGCTCCAACGTTTGGGATTTCCAGGCACGTCGTATGCAGGCACGTTGCCGCAGCAAGTCGGA
CAAGAAAACCCGTCTGGTTCATACCCTGAACGGTTCTGGTCTGGCTGTTGGTCGTACGCTGGTTGCAGTA
ATGGAAAACTATCAGCAGGCTGATGGTCGTATTGAAGTACCAGAAGTTCTGCGTCCGTATATGAACGGAC
TGGAATATATTGGCCATCATCATCACCATCATTAAAGCAGAGGCCATATGCTCGAGGATCCGGCTGCTAA
CAAAGCCCGAAAGGAAGCTGAGTTGGCTGCTGCCACCGCTGAGCAATAACTAGCATAACCCCTTGGGGCC
TCTAAACGGGTCTTGAGGGGTTTTTTGCTGAAAGGAGGAACTATATCCGGATATCCCGCAAGAGGCCCGG
CAGTACCGGCATAACCAAGCCTATGCCTACAGCATCCAGGGCCTAGGGTACGGGTTTTGCTGCCCGCAAA
CGGGCTGTTCTGGTGTTGCTAGTTTGTTATCAGAATCGCAGATCCGGCTTCAGCCGGTTTGCCGGCTGAA
AGCGCTATTTCTTCCAGAATTGCCATGATTTTTTCCCCACGGGAGGCGTCACTGGCTCCCGTGTTGTCGG
CAGCTTTGATTCGATAAGCAGCATCGCCTGTTTCAGGCTGTCTATGTGTGACTGTTGAGCTGTAACAAGT
TGTCTCAGGTGTTCAATTTCATGTTCTAGTTGCTTTGTTTTACTGGTTTCACCTGTTCTATTAGGTGTTA
CATGCTGTTCATCTGTTACATTGTCGATCTGTTCATGGTGAACAGCTTTGAATGCACCAAAAACTCGTAA
AAGCTCTGATGTATCTATCTTTTTTACACCGTTTTCATCTGTGCATATGGACAGTTTTCCCTTTGATATG
TAACGGTGAACAGTTGTTCTACTTTTGTTTGTTAGTCTTGATGCTTCACTGATAGATACAAGAGCCATAA
GAACCTCAGATCCTTCCGTATTTAGCCAGTATGTTCTCTAGTGTGGTTCGTTGTTTTTGCGTGAGCCATG
AGAACGAACCATTGAGATCATACTTACTTTGCATGTCACTCAAAAATTTTGCCTCAAAACTGGTGAGCTG
AATTTTTGCAGTTAAAGCATCGTGTAGTGTTTTTCTTAGTCCGTTATGTAGGTAGGAATCTGATGTAATG
GTTGTTGGTATTTTGTCACCATTCATTTTTATCTGGTTGTTCTCAAGTTCGGTTACGAGATCCATTTGTC
TATCTAGTTCAACTTGGAAAATCAACGTATCAGTCGGGCGGCCTCGCTTATCAACCACCAATTTCATATT
GCTGTAAGTGTTTAAATCTTTACTTATTGGTTTCAAAACCCATTGGTTAAGCCTTTTAAACTCATGGTAG
TTATTTTCAAGCATTAACATGAACTTAAATTCATCAAGGCTAATCTCTATATTTGCCTTGTGAGTTTTCT
TTTGTGTTAGTTCTTTTAATAACCACTCATAAATCCTCATAGAGTATTTGTTTTCAAAAGACTTAACATG
TTCCAGATTATATTTTATGAATTTTTTTAACTGGAAAAGATAAGGCAATATCTCTTCACTAAAAACTAAT
TCTAATTTTTCGCTTGAGAACTTGGCATAGTTTGTCCACTGGAAAATCTCAAAGCCTTTAACCAAAGGAT
TCCTGATTTCCACAGTTCTCGTCATCAGCTCTCTGGTTGCTTTAGCTAATACACCATAAGCATTTTCCCT
ACTGATGTTCATCATCTGAGCGTATTGGTTATAAGTGAACGATACCGTCCGTTCTTTCCTTGTAGGGTTT
TCAATCGTGGGGTTGAGTAGTGCCACACAGCATAAAATTAGCTTGGTTTCATGCTCCGTTAAGTCATAGC
GACTAATCGCTAGTTCATTTGCTTTGAAAACAACTAATTCAGACATACATCTCAATTGGTCTAGGTGATT
TTAATCACTATACCAATTGAGATGGGCTAGTCAATGATAATTACTAGTCCTTTTCCTTTGAGTTGTGGGT
ATCTGTAAATTCTGCTAGACCTTTGCTGGAAAACTTGTAAATTCTGCTAGACCCTCTGTAAATTCCGCTA
GACCTTTGTGTGTTTTTTTTGTTTATATTCAAGTGGTTATAATTTATAGAATAAAGAAAGAATAAAAAAA
GATAAAAAGAATAGATCCCAGCCCTGTGTATAACTCACTACTTTAGTCAGTTCCGCAGTATTACAAAAGG
ATGTCGCAAACGCTGTTTGCTCCTCTACAAAACAGACCTTAAAACCCTAAAGGCTTAAGTAGCACCCTCG
CAAGCTCGGGCAAATCGCTGAATATTCCTTTTGTCTCCGACCATCAGGCACCTGAGTCGCTGTCTTTTTC
GTGACATTCAGTTCGCTGCGCTCACGGCTCTGGCAGTGAATGGGGGTAAATGGCACTACAGGCGCCTTTT
ATGGATTCATGCAAGGAAACTACCCATAATACAAGAAAAGCCCGTCACGGGCTTCTCAGGGCGTTTTATG
GCGGGTCTGCTATGTGGTGCTATCTGACTTTTTGCTGTTCAGCAGTTCCTGCCCTCTGATTTTCCAGTCT
GACCACTTCGGATTATCCCGTGACAGGTCATTCAGACTGGCTAATGCACCCAGTAAGGCAGCGGTATCAT
CAACAGGCTTACCCGTCTTACTGTCCCTAGTGCTTGGATTCTCACCAATAAAAAACGCCCGGCGGCAACC
GAGCGTTCTGAACAAATCCAGATGGAGTTCTGAGGTCATTACTGGATCTATCAACAGGAGTCCAAGCGAG
CTCTCGAACCCCAGAGTCCCGCTCAGAAGAACTCGTCAAGAAGGCGATAGAAGGCGATGCGCTGCGAATC
GGGAGCGGCGATACCGTAAAGCACGAGGAAGCGGTCAGCCCATTCGCCGCCAAGCTCTTCAGCAATATCA
CGGGTAGCCAACGCTATGTCCTGATAGCGGTCCGCCACACCCAGCCGGCCACAGTCGATGAATCCAGAAA
AGCGGCCATTTTCCACCATGATATTCGGCAAGCAGGCATCGCCATGGGTCACGACGAGATCCTCGCCGTC
GGGCATGCGCGCCTTGAGCCTGGCGAACAGTTCGGCTGGCGCGAGCCCCTGATGCTCTTCGTCCAGATCA
TCCTGATCGACAAGACCGGCTTCCATCCGAGTACGTGCTCGCTCGATGCGATGTTTCGCTTGGTGGTCGA
ATGGGCAGGTAGCCGGATCAAGCGTATGCAGCCGCCGCATTGCATCAGCCATGATGGATACTTTCTCGGC
AGGAGCAAGGTGAGATGACAGGAGATCCTGCCCCGGCACTTCGCCCAATAGCAGCCAGTCCCTTCCCGCT
TCAGTGACAACGTCGAGCACAGCTGCGCAAGGAACGCCCGTCGTGGCCAGCCACGATAGCCGCGCTGCCT
CGTCCTGCAGTTCATTCAGGGCACCGGACAGGTCGGTCTTGACAAAAAGAACCGGGCGCCCCTGCGCTGA
CAGCCGGAACACGGCGGCATCAGAGCAGCCGATTGTCTGTTGTGCCCAGTCATAGCCGAATAGCCTCTCC
ACCCAAGCGGCCGGAGAACCTGCGTGCAATCCATCTTGTTCAATCATGCGAAACGATCCTCATCCTGTCT
CTTGATCAGATCTTGATCCCCTGCGCCATCAGA
